Addgene plasmid #145360: pmCellFree_KA2_ZIKV PrM
Purpose: Cell-free/mammalian expression vector for Zika virus PrM protein with N-term mCherry
Depositing lab: Rob Parton. Depositing organization: University of Queensland. Publication: Mapping Interactions among Cell-Free Expressed Zika Virus Proteins. Varasteh Moradi S, Gagoski D, Mureev S, Walden P, McMahon KA, Parton RG, Johnston WA, Alexandrov K. J Proteome Res. 2020 Apr 3;19(4):1522-1532. doi: 10.1021/acs.jproteome.9b00771. Epub 2020 Mar 9. PubMed 32081002.
Backbone
  Vector backbone: pmCellFree_KA2
  Vector type: Bacterial Expression
Growth in bacteria
  Bacterial resistance: Ampicillin, 100 μg/mL
  Growth temperature: 37°C
  Growth strain: DH5alpha
  Copy number: High Copy
Gene/Insert
  Gene/Insert name: ZIKV PrM
  Species: NC_012532 (ZIKAV)
  Promoter: T7- CMV/CAG
  Tag / fusion protein: 8xHis and mCherry (N terminal on backbone)
  Cloning method: Gateway Cloning
Terms and licenses: Academic/Nonprofit Terms; Industry Terms: Not Available to Industry
How to cite: pmCellFree_KA2_ZIKV PrM was a gift from Rob Parton (Addgene plasmid # 145360 ; http://n2t.net/addgene:145360 ; RRID:Addgene_145360)
