[The description below was written by a language model from this plasmid's Addgene catalogue record and pLannotate feature annotations shown in this document.]
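Description:
pmCellFree_KA2_ZIKV PrM is a 6,468 nt multi-host expression plasmid built on the pmCellFree_KA2 backbone, designed to produce the Zika virus PrM (precursor membrane) protein either in cell-free translation systems or in mammalian cells. It is catalogued as a bacterial expression vector. It is propagated in E. coli as a high-copy plasmid through a ColE1/pUC-type origin, with ampicillin selection provided by the β-lactamase gene.

The expression cassette stacks two promoter systems. A CAG-type arrangement (CMV enhancer, chicken β-actin promoter and chimeric intron fragments) drives transcription in mammalian cells. A downstream T7 promoter allows transcription by T7 RNA polymerase for coupled in vitro transcription and translation. The open reading frame begins with mCherry, and the catalogue also lists an 8xHis tag as part of this N-terminal backbone fusion. The PrM coding segment follows, annotated as a roughly 500 nt fragment of the Zika polyprotein. The long NS5 text attached to that annotation is only the generic polyprotein database description and does not reflect the insert. The insert sits between attB1 and attB2 sites, consistent with its introduction by Gateway cloning. A short His-tag match is also annotated downstream of attB2, but the record does not indicate whether it is translated. The cassette ends with a rabbit β-globin poly(A) signal and a T7 terminator, serving the two transcription modes.

Baculovirus recombination regions (lef2/ORF603 and ORF1629) flank the cassette, and a loxP site lies beside it. These suggest the backbone could also be transferred into baculovirus for insect cell expression, although the record does not describe such use. The associated work used cell-free expressed, fluorescently tagged Zika proteins to map interactions among them.
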