Features (pLannotate 1.2.2; 21 found; start..end, strand, type, name):
      4..39      +  CDS            lef2 (fragment): baculovirus late expression factor 2
    181..1008    +  misc_recomb    baculovirus recombination region (lef2/ORF603): contains ORF603 and part of lef2
   1020..1078    +  misc_recomb    baculovirus recombination region (ORF603) (fragment): contains ORF603 and part of lef2
   1140..1443    +  enhancer       CMV enhancer: human cytomegalovirus immediate early enhancer
   1449..1726    +  promoter       chicken β-actin promoter: No description available
   1727..1862    +  intron         hybrid intron (fragment): hybrid between chicken β-actin (CBA) and minute virus of mice (MMV) introns (Gray et al., 2011)
   1951..2081    +  intron         chimeric intron (fragment): chimera between introns from chicken β-actin and rabbit β-globin
   2147..2165    +  promoter       T7 promoter: promoter for bacteriophage T7 RNA polymerase
   2339..3040    +  CDS            mCherry: mCherry is a basic (constitutively fluorescent) red fluorescent protein published in 2004, derived from Discosoma sp.. It is reported to be a very rapidly-maturing monomer with low acid sensitivity.
   3065..3089    +  protein_bind   attB1: mutant version of attB; recombination site for the Gateway® BP reaction BP Clonase™
   3092..3595    +  CDS            POLG_ZIKV (fragment): Experimental evidence at protein level: Swiss-Prot protein existence level 1. [RNA-directed RNA polymerase NS5]: Replicates the viral (+) and (-) RNA genome, and performs the capping of genomes in the cytoplasm (PubMed:31090058). Methylates viral RNA cap at guanine N-7 and ribose 2'-O positions. Once sufficient NS5 is expressed, binds to the cap-proximal structure and inhibits further translation of the viral genome (PubMed:32313955). Besides its role in RNA genome replication, also prevents the establishment of a cellular antiviral state by blocking the interferon-alpha/beta (IFN-alpha/beta)
   3597..3621    -  protein_bind   attB2: mutant version of attB; recombination site for the Gateway® BP reaction BP Clonase™
   3656..3673    +  CDS            7xHis (fragment): 6xHis affinity tag
   3685..3753    +  CDS            HBB (fragment): HBB_PONPY - Experimental evidence at transcript level: Swiss-Prot protein existence level 2. Involved in oxygen transport from the lung to the various peripheral tissues. From Pongo pygmaeus (Bornean orangutan).
   3828..3883    +  polyA_signal   β-globin poly(A) signal: rabbit β-globin polyadenylation signal (Gil and Proudfoot, 1987)
   3971..4018    +  terminator     T7 terminator: transcription terminator for bacteriophage T7 RNA polymerase
   4031..4736    +  misc_recomb    baculovirus recombination region (ORF1629): contains part of ORF1629
   4745..4778    +  protein_bind   loxP: Cre-mediated recombination occurs in the 8-bp core sequence (GCATACAT). Cre recombinase
   4946..5533    -  rep_origin     ori: high-copy-number ColE1/pMB1/pBR322/pUC origin of replication
   5546..6406    -  CDS            AmpR: β-lactamase; bla; confers resistance to ampicillin, carbenicillin, and related antibiotics
   6407..6458    -  promoter       AmpR promoter (fragment): bla
>Addgene plasmid #145360 | pmCellFree_KA2_ZIKV PrM | addgene full sequence | sequence record 305928 | Addgene NGS Result
TCCTGCATCTTTTAATCAAATCCCAAGATGTGTATAAACGCGCCGGTATGTACAGGAAGAGGTTTATACT
AAACTGTTACATTGCAAACGTGGTTTCGTGTGCCAAGTGTGAAAACCGATGTTTAATCAAGGCTCTGACG
CATTTCTACAACCACGACTCCAAGTGTGTGGGTGAAGTCATGCATCTTTTAATCAAATCCCAAGATGTGT
ATAAACCACCAAACTGCCAAAAAATGAAAACTGTCGACAAGCTCTGTCCGTTTGCTGGCAACTGCAAGGG
TCTCAATCCTATTTGTAATTATTGAATAATAAAACAATTATAAATGTCAAATTTGTTTTTTATTAACGAT
ACAAACCAAACGCAACAAGAACATTTGTAGTATTATCTATAATTGAAAACGCGTAGTTATAATCGCTGAG
GTAATATTTAAAATCATTTTCAAATGATTCACAGTTAATTTGCGACAATATAATTTTATTTTCACATAAA
CTAGACGCCTTGTCGTCTTCTTCTTCGTATTCCTTCTCTTTTTCATTTTTCTCTTCATAAAAATTAACAT
AGTTATTATCGTATCCATATATGTATCTATCGTATAGAGTAAATTTTTTGTTGTCATAAATATATATGTC
TTTTTTAATGGGGTGTATAGTACCGCTGCGCATAGTTTTTCTGTAATTTACAACAGTGCTATTTTCTGGT
AGTTCTTCGGAGTGTGTTGCTTTAATTATTAAATTTATATAATCAATGAATTTGGGATCGTCGGTTTTGT
ACAATATGTTGCCGGCATAGTACGCAGCTTCTTCTAGTTCAATTACACCATTTTTTAGCAGCACCGGATT
AACATAACTTTCCAAAATGTTGTACGAACCGTTAAACAAAAACAGTTCACCTCCCTTTTCTATACTATTG
TCTGCGAGCAGTTGTTTGTTGTTAAAAATAACAGCCATTGTAATGAGACGCACAAACTAATATCACAAAC
TGGAAATGTCTATCAATATATAGTTGCTGATGGCCGGCCGTAATGAGACGCACAAACTAATATCACAAAC
TGGAAATGTCTATCAATATATAGTTGCTCTAGTTATTAATAGTAATCAATTACGGGGTCATTAGTTCATA
GCCCATATATGGAGTTCCGCGTTACATAACTTACGGTAAATGGCCCGCCTGGCTGACCGCCCAACGACCC
CCGCCCATTGACGTCAATAATGACGTATGTTCCCATAGTAACGCCAATAGGGACTTTCCATTGACGTCAA
TGGGTGGAGTATTTACGGTAAACTGCCCACTTGGCAGTACATCAAGTGTATCATATGCCAAGTACGCCCC
CTATTGACGTCAATGACGGTAAATGGCCCGCCTGGCATTATGCCCAGTACATGACCTTATGGGACTTTCC
TACTTGGCAGTACATCTACGTATTAGTCATCGCTATTACCATGCATGGTCGAGGTGAGCCCCACGTTCTG
CTTCACTCTCCCCATCTCCCCCCCCTCCCCACCCCCAATTTTGTATTTATTTATTTTTTAATTATTTTGT
GCAGCGATGGGGGCGGGGGGGGGGGGGGGGCGCGCGCCGGGGGGGGGGGGGGGGGGGGGGGGGGGGGGGG
GGGGGGGGCGGAGAGGTGCGGCGGCAGCCAATCAGAGCGGCGCGCTCCGAAAGTTTCCTTTTATGGCGAG
GCGGCGGCGGCGGCGGCCCTATAAAAAGCGAAGCGCGCGGCGGGCGGGAGTCGCTGCGCGCTGCCTTCGC
CCCGTGCCCCGCTCCGCCGCCGCCTCGCGCCGCCCGCCCCGGCTCTGACTGACCGCGTTACTCCCACAGG
TGAGCGGGCGGGACGGCCCTTCTCCTTCGGGCTGTAATTAGCGCTTGGTTTAATGACGGCTTGTTTCTTT
TCTGTGGCTGCGTGAAAGCCTTGAGGGGCTCCGGGAGGGCCCTTTGTGCGGGGGGAGCGGCTCGGGGCTG
TCCGCGGGGGGACGGCTGCCTTCGGGGGGGACGGGGCAGGGCGGGGTTCGGCTTCTGGCGTGTGACCGGC
GGCTCTAGAGCCTCTGCTAACCATGTTCATGCCTTCTTCTTTTTCCTACAGCTCCTGGGCAACGTGCTGG
TTATTGTGCTGTCTCATCATTTTGGCAAAGAATTGGATCGGACGTCTAATACGACTCACTATAGGGACAT
CTTAAGTTTATTTTATTTTATTTTATTTTATTTTATTTTATTTTATTTTATTTTATTTTATTTTATTTAA
CCATGACAGTAATGTATAAAGTCTGTAAAGACATTAAACACGTAAGTGAAACCATGGGCACCTCTGGTCA
CCACCATCACCACCATCACCACGGCACAAGCAAGGGCGAGGAGGATAACATGGCCATCATCAAGGAGTTC
ATGCGCTTCAAGGTGCACATGGAGGGCTCCGTGAACGGCCACGAGTTCGAGATCGAGGGCGAGGGCGAGG
GCCGCCCCTACGAGGGCACCCAGACCGCCAAGCTGAAGGTGACCAAGGGTGGCCCCCTGCCCTTCGCCTG
GGACATCCTGTCCCCTCAGTTCATGTACGGCTCCAAGGCCTACGTGAAGCACCCCGCCGACATCCCCGAC
TACTTGAAGCTGTCCTTCCCCGAGGGCTTCAAGTGGGAGCGCGTGATGAACTTCGAGGACGGCGGCGTGG
TGACCGTGACCCAGGACTCCTCCCTGCAGGACGGCGAGTTCATCTACAAGGTGAAGCTGCGCGGCACCAA
CTTCCCCTCCGACGGCCCCGTAATGCAGAAGAAGACTATGGGCTGGGAGGCCTCCTCCGAGCGGATGTAC
CCCGAGGACGGCGCCCTGAAGGGCGAGATCAAGCAGAGGCTGAAGCTGAAGGACGGCGGCCACTACGACG
CTGAGGTCAAGACCACCTACAAGGCCAAGAAGCCCGTGCAGCTGCCCGGCGCCTACAACGTCAACATCAA
GTTGGACATCACCTCCCACAACGAGGACTACACCATCGTGGAACAGTACGAACGCGCCGAGGGCCGCCAC
TCCACCGGCGGCATGGACGAGCTGTACAAGCTGGAGGTGCTCTTCCAGGGTCCGACAAGTTTGTACAAAA
AAGCAGGCTTCGCAGAGATCACTAGACGCGGGAGTGCATACTACATGTACTTGGATAGGAGCGATGCCGG
GAAGGCCATTTCGTTTGCTACCACATTGGGAGTGAACAAGTGCCACGTACAGATCATGGACCTCGGGCAC
ATGTGTGACGCCACCATGAGTTATGAGTGCCCTATGCTGGATGAGGGAGTGGAACCAGATGATGTCGATT
GCTGGTGCAACACGACATCAACTTGGGTTGTGTACGGAACCTGTCATCACAAAAAAGGTGAGGCACGGCG
ATCTAGAAGAGCCGTGACGCTCCCTTCTCACTCTACAAGGAAGTTGCAAACGCGGTCGCAGACCTGGTTA
GAATCAAGAGAATACACGAAGCACTTGATCAAGGTTGAAAACTGGATATTCAGGAACCCCGGGTTTGCGC
TAGTGGCCGTTGCCATTGCCTGGCTTTTGGGAAGCTCGACGAGCCAAAAAGTCATATACTTGGTCATGAT
ACTGCTGATTGCCCCGGCATACAGTAACCCAGCTTTCTTGTACAAAGTGGTGTAAGCGGCCGCCAGCTTT
CTAGACCAGTTTAAACATCACCATCACCATCACTAAGTGATTAACCTCAGGTGCAGGCTGCCTATCAGAA
GGTGGTGGCTGGTGTGGCCAATGCCCTGGCTCACAAATACCACTGAGATCGATCTTTTTCCCTCTGCCAA
AAATTATGGGGACATCATGAAGCCCCTTGAGCATCTGACTTCTGGCTAATAAAGGAAATTTATTTTCATT
GCAATAGTGTGTTGGAATTTTTTGTGTCTCTCACTCGGAAGGACATATGGGAGGGCAAATCATTTAAAAC
ATCAGAATGAGTATTTGGTTTAGAGTTTGGCAACATATGCCCATATGTAACTAGCATAACCCCTTGGGGC
CTCTAAACGGGTCTTGAGGGGTTTTTTGCTGAAAGCATGCGGAGGAAATTCTCCTTGAAGTTTCCCTGGT
GTTCAAAGTAAAGGAGTTTGCACCAGACGCACCTCTGTTCACTGGTCCGGCGTATTAAAACACGATACAT
TGTTATTAGTACATTTATTAAGCGCTAGATTCTGTGCGTTGTTGATTTACAGACAATTGTTGTACGTATT
TTAATAATTCATTAAATTTATAATCTTTAGGGTGGTATGTTAGAGCGAAAATCAAATGATTTTCAGCGTC
TTTATATCTGAATTTAAATATTAAATCCTCAATAGATTTGTAAAATAGGTTTCGATTAGTTTCAAACAAG
GGTTGTTTTTCCGAACCGATGGCTGGACTATCTAATGGATTTTCGCTCAACGCCACAAAACTTGCCAAAT
CTTGTAGCAGCAATCTAGCTTTGTCGATATTCGTTTGTGTTTTGTTTTGTAATAAAGGTTCGACGTCGTT
CAAAATATTATGCGCTTTTGTATTTCTTTCATCACTGTCGTTAGTGTACAATTGACTCGACGTAAACACG
TTAAATAGAGCTTGGACATATTTAACATCGGGCGTGTTAGCTTTATTAGGCCGATTATCGTCGTCGTCCC
AACCCTCGTCGTTAGAAGTTGCTTCCGAAGACGATTTTGCCATAGCCACACGACGCCTATTAATTGTGTC
GGCTAACACGTCCGCGATCAAATTTGTAGTTGAGCTTTTTGGAATTGCGATCGCATAACTTCGTATAGCA
TACATTATACGAAGTTATAAGCTCGGAACGCTGCGCTCGGTCGTTCGGCTGCGGCGAGCGGTATCAGCTC
ACTCAAAGGCGGTAATACGGTTATCCACAGAATCAGGGGATAACGCAGGAAAGAACATGTGAGCAAAAGG
CCAGCAAAAGGCCAGGAACCGTAAAAAGGCCGCGTTGCTGGCGTTTTTCCATAGGCTCCGCCCCCTGACG
AGCATCACAAAAATCGACGCTCAAGTCAGAGGTGGCGAAACCCGACAGGACTATAAAGATACCAGGCGTT
TCCCCCTGGAAGCTCCCTCGTGCGCTCTCCTGTTCCGACCCTGCCGCTTACCGGATACCTGTCCGCCTTT
CTCCCTTCGGGAAGCGTGGCGCTTTCTCATAGCTCACGCTGTAGGTATCTCAGTTCGGTGTAGGTCGTTC
GCTCCAAGCTGGGCTGTGTGCACGAACCCCCCGTTCAGCCCGACCGCTGCGCCTTATCCGGTAACTATCG
TCTTGAGTCCAACCCGGTAAGACACGACTTATCGCCACTGGCAGCAGCCACTGGTAACAGGATTAGCAGA
GCGAGGTATGTAGGCGGTGCTACAGAGTTCTTGAAGTGGTGGCCTAACTACGGCTACACTAGAAGAACAG
TATTTGGTATCTGCGCTCTGCTGAAGCCAGTTACCTTCGGAAAAAGAGTTGGTAGCTCTTGATCCGGCAA
ACAAACCACCGCTGGTAGCGGTGGTTTTTTTGTTTGCAAGCAGCAGATTACGCGCAGAAAAAAAGGATCT
CAAGAAGATCCTTTGTTACCAATGCTTAATCAGTGAGGCACCTATCTCAGCGATCTGTCTATTTCGTTCA
TCCATAGTTGCCTGACTCCCCGTCGTGTAGATAACTACGATACGGGAGGGCTTACCATCTGGCCCCAGTG
CTGCAATGATACCGCGAGACCCACGCTCACCGGCTCCAGATTTATCAGCAATAAACCAGCCAGCCGGAAG
GGCCGAGCGCAGAAGTGGTCCTGCAACTTTATCCGCCTCCATCCAGTCTATTAATTGTTGCCGGGAAGCT
AGAGTAAGTAGTTCGCCAGTTAATAGTTTGCGCAACGTTGTTGCCATTGCTACAGGCATCGTGGTGTCAC
GCTCGTCGTTTGGTATGGCTTCATTCAGCTCCGGTTCCCAACGATCAAGGCGAGTTACATGATCCCCCAT
GTTGTGCAAAAAAGCGGTTAGCTCCTTCGGTCCTCCGATCGTTGTCAGAAGTAAGTTGGCCGCAGTGTTA
TCACTCATGGTTATGGCAGCACTGCATAATTCTCTTACTGTCATGCCATCCGTAAGATGCTTTTCTGTGA
CTGGTGAGTACTCAACCAAGTCATTCTGAGAATAGTGTATGCGGCGACCGAGTTGCTCTTGCCCGGCGTC
AATACGGGATAATACCGCGCCACATAGCAGAACTTTAAAAGTGCTCATCATTGGAAAACGTTCTTCGGGG
CGAAAACTCTCAAGGATCTTACCGCTGTTGAGATCCAGTTCGATGTAACCCACTCGTGCACCCAACTGAT
CTTCAGCATCTTTTACTTTCACCAGCGTTTCTGGGTGAGCAAAAACAGGAAGGCAAAATGCCGCAAAAAA
GGGAATAAGGGCGACACGGAAATGTTGAATACTCATACTCTTCCTTTTTCAATATTATTGAAGCATTTAT
CAGGGTTATTGTCTCATGTCCGCGCGTT
